>Addgene plasmid #44628 | Bambi NGFR | addgene partial sequence | sequence record 62540 | IRES-F 5'-TGGCTCTCCTCAAGCGTATT-3'
ACCCCATTGTATGGGATCTGATCTGGGGCCTCGGTGCACATGCTTTACATGTGTTTAGTCGAGGTTAAAA
AAACGTCTAGGCCCCCCGAACCACGGGGACGTGGTTTTCCTTTGAAAAACACGATGATAATATGGCCACA
ACCATGGACGGGCCGCGCCTGCTGCTGTTGCTGCTTCTGGGGGTGTCCCTTGGAGGTGCCAAGGAGGCAT
GCCCCACAGGCCTGTACACACACAGCGGTGAGTGCTGCAAAGCCTGCAACCTGGGCGAGGGTGTGGCCCA
GCCTTGTGGAGCCAACCAGACCGTGTGTGAGCCCTGCCTGGACAGCGTGACGTTCTCCGACGTGGTGAGC
GCGACCGAGCCGTGCAAGCCGTGCACCGAGTGCGTGGGGCTCCAGAGCATGTCGGCGCCGTGCGTGGAGG
CCGACGACGCCGTGTGCCGCTGCGCCTACGGCTACTACCAGGATGAGACGACTGGGCGCTGCGAGGCGTG
CCGCGTGTGCGAGGCGGGCTCGGGCCTCGTGTTCTCCTGCCAGGACAAGCAGAACACCGTGTGCGAGGAG
TGCCCCGACGGCACGTATTCCGACGAGGCCAACCACGTGGACCCGTGCCTGCCCTGCACCGTGTGCGAGG
ACACCGAGCGCCAGCTCCGCGAGTGCACACGCTGGGCCGACGCCGAGTGCGAGGAGATCCCTGGCCGTTG
GATTACACGGTCCACACCCCCAGAGGGCTCGGACAGCACAGCCCCCAGCACCCAGGAGCCTGAGGCACCT
CCAGAACAAGACCTCATAGCCAGCACGGTGGCAGGTGTGGTGACCACAGTGATGGGCAGCTCCCAGCCCG
TGGTGACCCGAGGCACCACCGACAACCTCATCCCTGTCTATTGCTCCATCCTGGCTGC
