>Addgene plasmid #44628 | Bambi NGFR | addgene partial sequence | sequence record 62652 | pCDH-rev 5'-GCATTCCTTTGGCGAGAG-3'
GGGCCAGGTTTCCGGGCCCTCACATTGCCAAAAGACGGCAATATGGTGGAAAATAACATATAGACAAACG
CACACCGGCCTTATTCCAAGCGGCTTCGGCCAGTAACGTTAGGGGGGGGGGGCGGAATTCGTTAACCTCG
AGAGATCTTCATATGAATTCCAGCTTTCCATGACCACTGTACATGCCCCAGTGCACAAGGGAAAGGATCT
TCTCATTACTGAGCTCTGCTTGCCGCATTTTGTCACAGGTCAAACAGCAGTTCTCCTGCCCACTGACAGG
CACCATGCACTCCAAGTCCAACTTTGCAACTTGCCCCTTCTTGGAATGGTGTCCGTGAAAGCTGTAGTGC
AAACGGGACAGCATCTGCTGCCGCTCATCCTGCAGCCTCTTGTTCTCACTTCGAAGCATTCGCAAGGCCA
ACATAATGAGCAGCACCAAGATCAGTCCGCCAGCAATGGGAACCGCTATCACAGCTGCGCGGAACCACAG
TTCTTTGGAGGAAGTCAGCTCCTGCATCTTAGTGATGAGGTTTCTGCTGCTGTCATGCTGATACCGGTTT
CCTTGTCCTGAGGCTTCGCTCTTGGAAGGAGAGAGGACGTCATGCAGTCCTCGATAATTGCACATGTCTT
CGTGACAGCATTCC
