[The description below was written by a language model from this plasmid's Addgene catalogue record.]
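Description:
Bambi NGFR is a retroviral mammalian expression plasmid built on the NGFR backbone, a vector of about 6.5 kb that carries an IRES followed by a truncated nerve growth factor receptor (NGFR) marker. It is propagated in E. coli under ampicillin selection. The record lists the copy number as unknown and does not describe the origin of replication. No feature table is supplied, so the promoter driving the insert is also not stated. In retroviral vectors of this general type, transcription commonly comes from the viral long terminal repeat, but that cannot be confirmed here.

The payload is the mouse Bambi gene (BMP and activin membrane-bound inhibitor), an insert of roughly 795 bp cloned into a BglII site that remains intact at both ends. Because the same enzyme was used on both sides, the cloning was non-directional. Although the catalogue lists the IRES and truncated NGFR as C-terminal "tags", they are not fused to the Bambi protein. The IRES allows truncated NGFR to be translated as a separate protein from the same bicistronic transcript. Truncated NGFR serves as a cell-surface marker, so transduced cells expressing Bambi can be identified or enriched by antibody staining and flow cytometry or sorting.

The construct is suited to making retroviral particles for stable delivery and forced expression of Bambi in mammalian cells. The associated publication concerns a lymphomyeloid developmental switch controlled by PU.1, Notch and Gata3, which suggests it was used to test Bambi's effects in developing mouse haematopoietic or lymphoid precursor cells. The record does not state the specific experimental role.
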