Addgene plasmid #44628: Bambi NGFR
Depositing lab: Ellen Rothenberg. Depositing organization: California Institute of Technology. Publication: Architecture of a lymphomyeloid developmental switch controlled by PU.1, Notch and Gata3. Del Real MM, Rothenberg EV. Development. 2013 Mar;140(6):1207-19. doi: 10.1242/dev.088559. PubMed 23444353.
Backbone
  Vector backbone: NGFR (Addgene plasmid 27489)
  Backbone manufacturer: Warren Pear lab
  Backbone size w/o insert (bp): 6500
  Vector type: Mammalian Expression, Retroviral
Growth in bacteria
  Bacterial resistance: Ampicillin, 100 μg/mL
  Growth temperature: 37°C
  Growth strain: DH5alpha
  Copy number: Unknown
Gene/Insert
  Gene/Insert name: Bambi (alt name: Bambi BMP and activin membrane-bound inhibitor)
  Species: M. musculus (mouse)
  Insert size (bp): 795
  Entrez Gene: Bambi (a.k.a. 2610003H06Rik)
  Tag / fusion protein: IRES (C terminal on backbone); truncated NGFR (C terminal on backbone)
  Cloning method: Restriction Enzyme; 5′ cloning site BglII (not destroyed); 3′ cloning site BglII (not destroyed)
  Sequencing primers: 5′ pBABE-5
Terms and licenses: Academic/Nonprofit Terms; Industry Terms: Not Available to Industry
How to cite: Bambi NGFR was a gift from Ellen Rothenberg (Addgene plasmid # 44628 ; http://n2t.net/addgene:44628 ; RRID:Addgene_44628)
